>Addgene plasmid #124830 | PyronicSF-mRuby2/pBI-CMV1 | addgene full sequence | sequence record 244362 | Addgene NGS Result
CTCGAGTAGTTATTAATAGTAATCAATTACGGGGTCATTAGTTCATAGCCCATATATGGAGTTCCGCGTT
ACATAACTTACGGTAAATGGCCCGCCTGGCTGACCGCCCAACGACCCCCGCCCATTGACGTCAATAATGA
CGTATGTTCCCATAGTAACGCCAATAGGGACTTTCCATTGACGTCAATGGGTGGAGTATTTACGGTAAAC
TGCCCACTTGGCAGTACATCAAGTGTATCATATGCCAAGTACGCCCCCTATTGACGTCAATGACGGTAAA
TGGCCCGCCTGGCATTATGCCCAGTACATGACCTTATGGGACTTTCCTACTTGGCAGTACATCTACGTAT
TAGTCATCGCTATTACCATGGTGATGCGGTTTTGGCAGTACATCAATGGGCGTGGATAGCGGTTTGACTC
ACGGGGATTTCCAAGTCTCCACCCCATTGACGTCAATGGGAGTTTGTTTTGGCACCAAAATCAACGGGAC
TTTCCAAAATGTCGTAACAACTCCGCCCCATTGACGCAAATGGGCGGTAGGCGTGTACGGTGGGAGGTCT
ATATAAGCAGAGCTGGTTTAGTGAACCGTCAGATCCGCTAGGGATCCCTCGAGATGGCATATAGCAAAAT
TCGGCAGCCCAAACTGAGCGATGTGATTGAGCAGCAGCTGGAGTTTCTGATTCTGGAAGGCACCCTGAGA
CCTGGAGAGAAACTGCCCCCTGAGCGCGAACTCGCCAAGCAGTTCGACGTGAGTCGACCATCACTGAGGG
AGGCTATCCAGAGGCTGGAAGCAAAGGGACTGCTCCTGAGGAGACAGGGAGGAGGGACTTTCGTGCAGAG
CTCCCTGTGGCAGAGCTTCAGCGACCCCCTGGTCGAGCTCCTGTCTGACCACCCAGAAAGTCAGTACGAT
CTCCTGGAGACAAGACATGCTCTGGAAGGCATCGCCGCTTACTATGCAGCCCTGCGGTCCACTGACGAGG
ATAAGGAACGCATCCGAGAGCTGCACCATGCCATTGAACTCGCTCAGCAGTCAGGAGACCTGGATGCAGA
GAGCAACGCCGTGCTGCAGTACCAGATTGCAGTCACCGAGGCTGCACACAATGTGGTCCTCCTGCATCTC
CTGAGGTGCATGGAGCCAATGCTGGCCCAGAACGTGAGACAGAATTTTGAGCTCCTGCTCGAAAACGTCT
ATATCAAGGCCGACAAGCAGAAAAACGGCATTAAGGCTAACTTCAAGATCAGACACAACATCGAGGATGG
TGGCGTGCAGCTGGCCTACCATTATCAGCAGAACACACCAATCGGAGACGGACCAGTGCTGCTCCCAGAT
AATCACTACCTGAGCGTCCAGTCCAAGCTGTCTAAAGACCCTAACGAGAAGCGGGATCATATGGTGCTGC
TCGAATTTGTCACAGCCGCTGGGATCACTCTGGGTATGGACGAGCTCTATAAAGGAGGGACCGGTGGCAG
TATGGTGTCAAAGGGCGAGGAACTGTTCACAGGAGTGGTCCCCATTCTGGTGGAGCTCGACGGCGATGTC
AATGGACACAAATTTTCCGTGTCTGGCGAGGGCGAAGGAGATGCTACCTACGGGAAGCTGACACTCAAAT
TCATCTGCACCACAGGCAAGCTGCCAGTGCCCTGGCCTACTCTGGTCACTACCCTCACCTACGGGGTGCA
GTGTTTCTCCAGATATCCCGACCACATGAAGCAGCATGATTTCTTTAAATCTGCTATGCCTGAGGGGTAC
ATCCAGGAACGGACAATTTTCTTTAAGGACGATGGTAACTACAAAACACGCGCAGAGGTGAAGTTCGAAG
GCGACACTCTGGTCAATCGAATCGAGCTGAAGGGAATTGACTTTAAAGAAGATGGGAACATCCTGGGTCA
CAAGCTGGAGTACAATACTAGGTATTCTCGGCGCGAAATGCTGCCACTCGTGTCTAGTCACAGGACCAGA
ATCTTTGAGGCAATTATGGCCGGAAAGCCCGAGGAAGCTAGAGAAGCAAGTCACCGGCATCTGGCCTTCA
TCGAGGAAATTCTGCTCGACCGGAGCCGCGAGGAATCCCGAAGGGAGCGCAGCCTGAGACGACTCGAACA
GCGAAAGAACTGACTCGAGAAGCTTGTCGACGATATCTCCAGAGGATCATAATCAGCCATACCACATTTG
TAGAGGTTTTACTTGCTTTAAAAAACCTCCCACACCTCCCCCTGAACCTGAAACATAAAATGAATGCAAT
TGTTGTTGTTAACTTGTTTATTGCAGCTTATAATGGTTACAAATAAAGCAATAGCATCACAAATTTCACA
AATAAAGCATTTTTTTCACTGCCCCGAGCTTCCTCGCTCACTGACTCGCTGCGCTCGGTCGTTCGGCTGC
GGCGAGCGGTATCAGCTCACTCAAAGGCGGTAATACGGTTATCCACAGAATCAGGGGATAACGCAGGAAA
GAACATGTGAGCAAAAGGCCAGCAAAAGGCCAGGAACCGTAAAAAGGCCGCGTTGCTGGCGTTTTTCCAT
AGGCTCCGCCCCCCTGACGAGCATCACAAAAATCGACGCTCAAGTCAGAGGTGGCGAAACCCGACAGGAC
TATAAAGATACCAGGCGTTTCCCCCTGGAAGCTCCCTCGTGCGCTCTCCTGTTCCGACCCTGCCGCTTAC
CGGATACCTGTCCGCCTTTCTCCCTTCGGGAAGCGTGGCGCTTTCTCATAGCTCACGCTGTAGGTATCTC
AGTTCGGTGTAGGTCGTTCGCTCCAAGCTGGGCTGTGTGCACGAACCCCCCGTTCAGCCCGACCGCTGCG
CCTTATCCGGTAACTATCGTCTTGAGTCCAACCCGGTAAGACACGACTTATCGCCACTGGCAGCAGCCAC
TGGTAACAGGATTAGCAGAGCGAGGTATGTAGGCGGTGCTACAGAGTTCTTGAAGTGGTGGCCTAACTAC
GGCTACACTAGAAGAACAGTATTTGGTATCTGCGCTCTGCTGAAGCCAGTTACCTTCGGAAAAAGAGTTG
GTAGCTCTTGATCCGGCAAACAAACCACCGCTGGTAGCGGTGGTTTTTTTGTTTGCAAGCAGCAGATTAC
GCGCAGAAAAAAAGGATCTCAAGAAGATCCTTTGATCTTTTCTACGGGGTCTGACGCTCAGTGGAACGAA
AACTCACGTTAAGGGATTTTGGTCATGAGATTATCAAAAAGGATCTTCACCTAGATCCTTTTAAATTAAA
AATGAAGTTTTAAATCAATCTAAAGTATATATGAGTAAACTTGGTCTGACAGTTACCAATGCTTAATCAG
TGAGGCACCTATCTCAGCGATCTGTCTATTTCGTTCATCCATAGTTGCCTGACTCCCCGTCGTGTAGATA
ACTACGATACGGGAGGGCTTACCATCTGGCCCCAGTGCTGCAATGATACCGCGAGACCCACGCTCACCGG
CTCCAGATTTATCAGCAATAAACCAGCCAGCCGGAAGGGCCGAGCGCAGAAGTGGTCCTGCAACTTTATC
CGCCTCCATCCAGTCTATTAATTGTTGCCGGGAAGCTAGAGTAAGTAGTTCGCCAGTTAATAGTTTGCGC
AACGTTGTTGCCATTGCTACAGGCATCGTGGTGTCACGCTCGTCGTTTGGTATGGCTTCATTCAGCTCCG
GTTCCCAACGATCAAGGCGAGTTACATGATCCCCCATGTTGTGCAAAAAAGCGGTTAGCTCCTTCGGTCC
TCCGATCGTTGTCAGAAGTAAGTTGGCCGCAGTGTTATCACTCATGGTTATGGCAGCACTGCATAATTCT
CTTACTGTCATGCCATCCGTAAGATGCTTTTCTGTGACTGGTGAGTACTCAACCAAGTCATTCTGAGAAT
AGTGTATGCGGCGACCGAGTTGCTCTTGCCCGGCGTCAACACGGGATAATACCGCGCCACATAGCAGAAC
TTTAAAAGTGCTCATCATTGGAAAACGTTCTTCGGGGCGAAAACTCTCAAGGATCTTACCGCTGTTGAGA
TCCAGTTCGATGTAACCCACTCGTGCACCCAACTGATCTTCAGCATCTTTTACTTTCACCAGCGTTTCTG
GGTGAGCAAAAACAGGAAGGCAAAATGCCGCAAAAAAGGGAATAAGGGCGACACGGAAATGTTGAATACT
CATACTCTTCCTTTTTCAATATTATTGAAGCATTTATCAGGGTTATTGTCTCATGAGCGGATACATATTT
GAATGTATTTAGAAAAATAAACAAATAGGGGTTCCGCGCACATTTCCCCGAAAAGTGCCACCTGACGTCG
GCAGTGAAAAAAATGCTTTATTTGTGAAATTTGTGATGCTATTGCTTTATTTGTAACCATTATAAGCTGC
AATAAACAAGTTAACAACAACAATTGCATTCATTTTATGTTTCAGGTTCAGGGGGAGGTGTGGGAGGTTT
TTTAAAGCAAGTAAAACCTCTACAAATGTGGTATGGCTGATTATGATCCTCTAGACTGCAGTTATTTATA
CAGTTCATCCATCCCGCCTCCCAGTCCTGCGAATTTTGCGACAGCGTGCTCCCGCTGCACCACGAACATC
TCGTTATCGGACTCCTCCAGTCTCTCCAGCCTGTGGTCCACTGCGTGGATGCCTGGCATCTTGATATTGC
CCACTGTCTTCTTGCTCCGGTATGTGGTCACAAAGCTACAAGACAGGTGTCCTCCTCCATCCACCTTCAG
GGCCATGTGGGTATAGCCTCTCAGGCCGCCGTCGGCTGGGTACATCATCTCTGTGTTAGGCTCCCAGCCC
TTGGTCTTCTTCTGCATCACGGGGCCATTAGATGGGAAGTTCACGCCTCTCACCTGCACGTGATACACCA
GGCAGCCATCCTCCAGGGATGTGTCCTGCATCACGGTCACCACGCCGCCATCCTCGTAGCGTGTCACCCG
CTCCCAGGTAAAGCCCTCTGGGAAGCTCTGCTTAAAGAAGTCAGGGATGCCCTTGGGATACTTGATGAAG
GTCCTGCTGCCGTACATGAAAGAGGTGGCCAGGATGTCAAAGGCGAAGGGCAGTGGTCCTCCCTCGATCA
CTTTGATCCTCATTGTCTGGGTGCCCATGTAAGGATTGCCCTCGCCCTCGCCGGTACACTTAAACTGGTG
GCCGTTCACGCTGCCCTCCATGACCACCTTCATGCGCATATTCTCCTTGATCAGCTCCTCGCCCTTGGAC
ACCATGGTCTGCAGCCTCAGGAGATCTGGGCCCCCGCGGCATATGACCGGTGAATTCTCCAGGCGATCTG
ACGGTTCACTAAACGAGCTCTGCTTATATAGGCCTCCCACCGTACACGCCACCTCGACATA
Features (pLannotate 1.2.2; 13 found; start..end, strand, type, name):
     67..370     +  enhancer       CMV enhancer: human cytomegalovirus immediate early enhancer
    371..574     +  promoter       CMV promoter: human cytomegalovirus (CMV) immediate early promoter
    665..835     +  CDS            ydeF (fragment): YDEF_BACSU - Protein inferred from homology: Swiss-Prot protein existence level 3. From Bacillus subtilis (strain 168).
   1178..1906    +  CDS            cEGFP: cEGFP is a basic (constitutively fluorescent) green fluorescent protein published in 2008, derived from Aequorea victoria.
   2145..2228    +  CDS            large T antigen (fragment): large T antigen from SV40 (simian virus 40)
   2251..2332    +  polyA_signal   SV40 poly(A) signal: SV40 polyadenylation signal
   2514..3102    -  rep_origin     ori: high-copy-number ColE1/pMB1/pBR322/pUC origin of replication
   3273..4133    -  CDS            AmpR: β-lactamase; bla; confers resistance to ampicillin, carbenicillin, and related antibiotics
   4134..4238    -  promoter       AmpR promoter: bla
   4271..4352    -  polyA_signal   SV40 poly(A) signal: SV40 polyadenylation signal
   4375..4458    -  CDS            large T antigen (fragment): large T antigen from SV40 (simian virus 40)
   4475..5185    -  CDS            mRuby2: mRuby2 is a basic (constitutively fluorescent) red fluorescent protein published in 2012, derived from Entacmaea quadricolor. It has moderate acid sensitivity.
   5266..5300    -  promoter       minimal CMV promoter (fragment): human cytomegalovirus (CMV) immediate early promoter
