[The description below was written by a language model from this plasmid's Addgene catalogue record and pLannotate feature annotations shown in this document.]
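Description:
PyronicSF-mRuby2/pBI-CMV1 is a 5.3 kb mammalian expression plasmid built on the Clontech pBI-CMV1 bidirectional backbone, designed to co-express a genetically encoded pyruvate sensor and a red fluorescent reference protein from a single vector. It is propagated in E. coli under ampicillin selection through a β-lactamase cassette with its own bla promoter. The annotated origin is of the ColE1/pUC type, normally described as high copy, although the catalogue entry lists the plasmid as low copy. No mammalian selection marker is annotated, which fits transient transfection use.

The expression core is a CMV enhancer flanked by two divergent promoters. On the forward strand, the full CMV immediate-early promoter drives PyronicSF (Pyruvate Optical Nano-Indicator from CECs, Single-Fluorophore), a synthetic insert of about 1.5 kb cloned between BamHI and HindIII. The feature table shows this reading frame as a short segment with homology to a bacterial protein (annotated as a fragment of B. subtilis ydeF) followed by a GFP-derived element. This suggests a single-fluorophore design in which a bacterial ligand-binding moiety is coupled to a green fluorescent protein, but the record does not name the pyruvate-binding component. On the opposite strand, a minimal CMV promoter fragment drives mRuby2, inserted at a PstI site. Each transcription unit ends in its own SV40 polyadenylation signal; the adjacent short "large T antigen" fragments are part of those SV40-derived terminator regions rather than functional coding sequences.

According to the record, the construct serves as a highly responsive GFP-based pyruvate nanosensor. The constitutively fluorescent mRuby2 can plausibly be used to identify transfected cells or to normalise the sensor signal. The associated work applied the sensor to studying the mitochondrial pyruvate carrier.
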