Addgene plasmid #124830: PyronicSF-mRuby2/pBI-CMV1
Purpose: Highly resposive GFP-based pyruvate nanosensor.
Depositing lab: Luis Felipe Barros. Publication: A highly responsive pyruvate sensor reveals pathway-regulatory role of the mitochondrial pyruvate carrier MPC. Arce-Molina R, Cortes-Molina F, Sandoval PY, Galaz A, Alegria K, Schirmeier S, Barros LF, San Martin A. Elife. 2020 Mar 6;9. pii: 53917. doi: 10.7554/eLife.53917. PubMed 32142409.
Backbone
  Vector backbone: pBI-CMV1
  Backbone manufacturer: Clontech
  Backbone size w/o insert (bp): 3097
  Total vector size (bp): 5311
  Vector type: Mammalian Expression
Growth in bacteria
  Bacterial resistance: Ampicillin, 100 μg/mL
  Growth temperature: 37°C
  Growth strain: DH5alpha
  Copy number: Low Copy
Gene/Insert 1
  Gene/Insert name: PyronicSF (alt name: Pyruvate Optical Nano-Indicator from CECs Single-Fluorophore)
  Species: Synthetic
  Insert size (bp): 1500
  Promoter: CMV
  Cloning method: Restriction Enzyme; 5′ cloning site BamHI (not destroyed); 3′ cloning site HindIII (not destroyed)
  Sequencing primers: 5′ CMV-F; 3′ SV40-pArev
Gene/Insert 2
  Gene/Insert name: mRuby2
  Species: Synthetic
  Insert size (bp): 714
  Promoter: CMV
  Cloning method: Restriction Enzyme; 5′ cloning site PstI (not destroyed); 3′ cloning site PstI (not destroyed)
  Sequencing primers: 5′ agtgccacctgacgtcggcagt; 3′ atcgcctggagaattcaccggt
Terms and licenses: Academic/Nonprofit Terms; Industry Terms: Not Available to Industry
Depositor comments: Please visit https://www.biorxiv.org/content/10.1101/611806v1 for BioRxiv preprint
How to cite: PyronicSF-mRuby2/pBI-CMV1 was a gift from Luis Felipe Barros (Addgene plasmid # 124830 ; http://n2t.net/addgene:124830 ; RRID:Addgene_124830)
